>Addgene plasmid #153868 | pGBW-m4046483 | addgene full sequence | sequence record 300412 | Ginkgo NGS Result
AAATTTCAAGGAAACCGTGTACTGCAGTGCACTAGTGGTTCGGCGGCCGCTTTGTACAGAAAAAAAAGAA
AAATTTGAAATATAAATAACGTTCTTAATACTAACATAACTATTAAAAAAAATAAATAGGGACCTAGACT
TCAGGTTGTCTAACTCCTTCCTTTTCGGTTAGAGCGGATGTGGGAGGAGGGCGTGAATGTAAGCGTGACA
TAACTAATTACATGATATCGACAAAGGAAAAGGGGCCTGTTTAATGATGGTGATGATGGTGAGAACCTCT
CGGCACGAGACCACCCTTCAGAGCGATCTTAGTAGTAACAACGTTCACAACTTGTCTAGTTGTTGCACAT
GTTAATTTGAATGGAAGGTTATTTTTCTTTGCCGCAGACCGGATTTGTTTCCTAAGTTGCTCGGATAGTG
ACATGAAATCTTTAACGTTCCAGATCAAAGCAATATTATGGGATTTTGCAACTTGAGCGTTTATGTGTCT
AGCAGAACAGTCGATGCACGCTCCCAAATCTCTAGGAGTCATGTTTTCCACTTTGTTATACGTCAGCATG
TAGTTATTACAGGAGTCACCAGTGACTTCAATATCGGATTGATGAGAGAGCTTCAAACATTCGACGACGT
CTTTGGTTTCTACGTCAGAGTCGACGAAACCCTGACGAGCTGCGGAAATGAACGTACTTAAAACGTTATC
CAAAGAAACATTCTTAGCCAATTCTGCTTCAGCGGTAGCCACCAAAGTCTTCAGCTTTTCCATTGGCACG
TTGAAAGTTGATGAAAATGTGTTAACGTAAGCATCGAACATCTTAACAGCAACCTCGGCAGAGTCACCAA
CGTCAGATACCAAAGCTTGATCCAGAAGTAGGATGGGTTGGCACATCAATTGAGAGTAGTAAACTGACGC
AGACTTAGCGGAGGATTCTTCACATTTAGACTTACCATCGAAGACTATGACGTTGATGGGTAAAGACCCC
TTAGTATTATTAGCTCTCAAATTGTCTAAATTAACAAAGTGGGACAATGAGTGTCTTTCGTATGTCTTTT
GACCGGCCTTATCGAAGTATAAGTGGATACTACCGTTCTTAACGGTGACACTATCGACAATATAAGAGGA
TTGATCAGTTGGGTTGATTGGCCGTTTGAATTGGAGACTTAAGTCTCTGGCTACTTCATCACTAATAAAG
GTAGAACCAGCGCAAAAGGTATCACAATTAACACAATTCCAGTTATGGAGTTTACAAAAGCCCTTACCAC
CGTTAGCGTATACGTAGAAAGAACGTCTGACACCGTTAACGATAGTTGTGCACTCAACCCTAGTCGCTCT
ATTTCTCTTGTAACACATCATACAGGTCGAGGAGTTACAACCATCAACCACATGGACGTAAGATTTCCAT
ACATAATAGAATGAAGCAAAGAAAATGTACATCCTAACCATTGCCGAAATTGGAGCCATTTGAACGAGAT
TAATAATCAACCACATCAACCACGAATTTGAGATAAAATGGACTGCAAAATAAGAGAAAAACAACTGCAT
GATAGCGGCCAAGCCTAAGACGTAGAAGAAACGAGTAAACAATATATAGGCCAAAAACCATTCAGCGACA
AGACCGAAAGCTGTCAAATCCCACTTGAAAGAGGAAATGGTAATTTGGATGGTTTCTAAAGATGGGTAAG
TGTCCAACGAGTCTAAACCGGATAAACAAACAGAACATGGAATGGAACCGGTGCAGTACGTAGCAATAGT
AACGTTTGTTGAGTTCAAATAACCTTCTCTATAACCAGTACAGTAACTCGGCATACCCAAGTTAGACATC
AAGACACCCAAAGCAGCCGTTGAGTAGATCAAGGAACCCAAACAAACGCTCAAAAGTAAAAACCAGATAA
TAATATTGATCAACTTAGAGAAGTTTGGAGACTTCAAATAGTTAAAGCTTGCCTCTAAGCAGAACTTACC
TACTGACTTAACCGTGTTCTTGGCGATGGTGGTTGGCATAGATGCTTTAATTCTGGAGTTTGTAGAGCGA
GTGAAAGTGCACAATTGCAGCAATAGAGTAAAGAAATAAGGCATGTAATTGGTACACACTCTGTTCAAAC
ATCTAGTAACTATATTTGTCGTGGTGCTAACGACCTTATTCAAAAAAGGCTTAGCGTAGTTAGCGATGGT
GTCCCACGGCACGGAGTTGACAGCCGCTAGACCATGGGTAGCTAGGGTCTTTAGCCCGAGTACACGAGAC
AATTCATTTGGCTTTTTGATCGTGAGGGAAGAGTTATCAACGTAGGCTGCCATCAAGTCGGTGTGACCGA
CTTCTTCGGTAATCTTCAGTGAGTTGTTAGCTGGCTTCAGGATTATATCACCAACTACTTCAGTTGTTTT
CACGTTGCATTCCAACACGTCCTTCTGAATAGTTGGATTTTCCACAACTTCTTCTGAAACAGGTTTCAAG
TCTTCACATGCTAAGTTATCCATCCCTTGGGCATCTTCTGATTTCAGAACGTCAAAAGAGTTACTCGTTT
CAACTGGTTTGGTGGACCATAGACATCTGATACACCAGGTATTAGGCTTATACGTAGCCTTGTTGGTAGC
GTTGTTAACGTGCCAGACAATTGGCTTGTGTAGCAACTTGGCGCCCTTCTTGAAAGATGGAGTGTAGTGC
TTATAGTCAATAGCAACGACATCGCCATTTAAATCTGGGAAGAAAGTGACTTTCAACTCTCTTGAAGCCG
GCTTTTTGTAACCGGTCAATTGGTTTAAATCGTCGGCGAATTTTATGTTATCACAAACGAACTTGAAGTT
ATCAAAAGAAGCATTTGGATATGGCTGATTTGGGACTAGGTCGATCGGTTGTTCGGTAAAGTAAGAGTTG
TCCTTCTTGTAATAGTTATCTAACTTAGGGTCGATCTCGGTACACACAACACCATCCAGTTTGTATGTTA
CTGGCTTAATTGTGGTAGTGTAACTATTCTCTTTGTAAAACACGTCAGTAATTGGGCCCTTATATTCTGA
GGACTTAGTCAACAAGGCACCATCGATACAGTACAAAGTTTCTTTGCTAGTAATATGCTTGTAGTGACCG
CATTGGTAGTTACCGGTATATTCAGAAGCACAGGTGAAAGTTCCATGCTTCAGCTCGTATTGAGCTGGTG
GGGCGCTCATCATAACGAAAGGGCTTTCTTGCTGGACCAAGTATTTAGTGGCTTGCTTACCACAAGTACA
TGGGATTTGGACACCCTTCTTAAATTGTTCGTAAGAAAGTGTACCCATGTACATAACGGCTTCAACACCC
TTTAAGGTAGTTTGTTGTTGACCGCAGGTCTTGCAGACTACATTTAACACTCTCTTACATGAATCCAAGT
TTGCGTGCTGGAAAAGATAGGACATAGTCTCTCTGACATCCCCCAATTCACCTACGGTCTTGTTACAGTA
AGCCAAAATTAAAGCACAGAAATTAGCCGCTTCGCCTGCTCTAGCTCTATAATATGCATCTTGTAGAGCG
GGAGGATTAAACTTGAGTTCTATCTGTTGCAAAGTCAATAAGGCGGTAGCCAAGTAACAGTTATTATCGG
CCCACTTAATAGAAGTCAAACCGTTAACTTGTGGGTATTTCCACTTTTTAGTGTGATTCAGAGCGGACAT
GTATCTACCAAGGAAAGATGGGTCCGTGGTATGGTAGTACTCAAAGGCTTCGACTCGTAAAGTGTCGTCA
TTTGGAAGCACGTAGAATGTCTTCCCTTCGTGGGAGTTGTGTGGCTTAATTTTAGTAACGTCAGCACCAT
CCAAATATGTCGGACCGAACTGTTGACCATAAGTCATAGACATATCAACAACTTGGGTGTGGAGGTTAAT
GTTATCAACGGTAGTGAAAACCTTGATAGTTCGGACTTCCCGCAAACTCAACAAAGTCTTCAAGTTATCG
AACGTAATGACTTCACCATCTAAATGAAAGGTCGTTGGATTGCTGGTGTAGTAAACACTCTTGTCACCTC
TCTTCAGAAACTCTATACCTAGTTGTGTGGATTGACCGGAGTAAGACCAATCCTTGTAACTACCAGCTAG
AGAGATAGTTTCGATGAAATGTTCTTCTGGGGTTTTTGATGAAGAAGTCAAGTATCCATTATAGGCTGTA
ACAGCGTCTGGTGAAGATACGGAGACTGTGGCAGGAACTTTCAGAGAGCGCATGTATCTCGCAGCTTCTT
CCAAGTTAAGACCGTGAGTTACATAGCCGAGTGGCATAGTAACAAGTGTCTCGTTGAGATCGTTCAAGGT
GTTGATCAACGAAGCGACGGTGGTCTTCGAAGTGTAGAAATAGAAACGGGCTCCATAGTCCACAACGCCT
TCTTGGATTTTAATACCCTTGTATTTTCTTTGGATCGTGCTGACGATAGCTTTAGTTTCAACGCAGACAG
GCATCAACTTTCTAGTTTCCTCAGCATGAGCTAACATTTCTCTCAAATTCCAAGATACGGTACCCAATAT
TTCTTGCTTTTCGTTGGAAATAATTGATGGCAATATGTAAAAAGCAGACTTACACTTTTTTAGAACAGTT
TTAGCTTCTTCAACCGTGTAACCGTTTAGACCCTGACCAGGGTAGGTGGTAATATAATTATCAGTCGGGA
CTTTACGCAAGGCCTTAGCTAGCATCTCCGTGGTACCCCCTGCCTTCTTAGTTGGGATGACAACAGCAGT
TAAAACACCTTCTTGGACAACGTCACCCACAATATATGGAGCGTCCTTCTTCAAGAATGTAATGTCGATA
TCGCTGACCAAAGTAGCGGAGTCTGGGTGCAAGTTACCATTGATATCTATGTACAACAATAGATTTTCCG
TGAGAAACTTAGTTTCCTCTAATGTAGTTGTTACTTCCTCAACACAAGCTTTAATCTTTTTGTCATCTTG
CTTTCTTTGCTCAACAGAGGGCTTCGATTCGGTTATAAACGGCTTTACTTCTTCCTTAGGGATTTCCGCG
ATTTTCTGTTCAACTTGCTTTTCTGACTTCATTTC
[501 nt withheld, positions 5006-5506]
TTCTATGGTCTGAACGACTGGAGTCAATTCCATTTCAAGTTGTGGTTGTACCTCAACGATTGTTTGAATG
GTGGTAGTTTGATTATCCTCGGAACCGTCTTGTTGACCGACTGTTTGCTGAGAGTCATCGTCTAACCAAT
CTTCTTCTTGCTCTTCTTCAGGTTGCAATGCAGCAGAAGTGGCACCAAATTCCAATGGCTTACCTTGGTA
ATCATCTTCCGTACCGTATTCATATTGGGTGCTTGGTTCAAACTCTTCTTCTTCACAGTCGCCTTCTTCT
TCGTCTTCGTCTGGTGGGTAGAACGAACAGTACATGTGGGAAGCCAACTTGAACTCACCACTTTCATCGA
ATAGATAGTAAGTAGCCATAGACCATTCATCCAAGTCAATTCCTAATGGGGTTAGAAGTTCAGACACAGG
TTGCAAAGTTTTGATAACAGCATCCGCAACGACACAAGCAAATTCGTTGACCTCCGTACCCAGTTCAACG
GTATATGCTGAGCACTTTTCATTCAATACCTTGTCAATTCTTTCATCTAATTCAAAAGTGATGTTAACGG
ATTTGTAACCCTGAACCTCTATCACGGTGTCATCCCCGAATGTGACCTTAGTGGGGGCCATTATAGTTTT
TTCTCCTTGACGTTAAAGTATAGAGGTATATTAACAATTTTTTGTTGATACTTTTATGACATTTGAATAA
GAAGTAATACAAACTGAAAATGTTGAAAGTATTAGTTAAAGTGGTTATGCAGCTTTTCCATTTATATATC
TGTTAATAGATCAAAAATCATCGCTTCGCTGATTAATTACCCCAGAAATAAGGCTAAAAAACTAATCGCA
TTATCATCCTATGGTTGTTAATTTGATTCGTTAATTTGAAGGTTTGTGGGGCCAGGTTACTGCCAATTTT
TCCTCTTCATAACCATAAAAGCTAGTATTGTAGAATCTTTATTGTTCGGAGCAGTGCGGCGCGAGGCACA
TCTGCGTTTCAGGAACGCGACCGGTGAAGACGAGGACGCACGGAGGAGAGTCTTCCGTCGGAGGGCTGTC
GCCCGCTCGGCGGCTTCTAATCCGTACTTCAATATAGCAAGCGGCCGCTCTAACTGACCATTTAAATCAT
ACCTGACCTCCATAGCAGAAAGTCAAAAGCCTCCGACCGGAGGCTTTTGACTTGATCGGCACGTAAGAGG
TTCCAACTTTCACCATAATGAAATAAGATCACTACCGGGCGTATTTTTTGAGTTATCGAGATTTTCAGGA
GCTAAGGAAGCTAAAATGAGTATTCAACATTTCCGTGTCGCCCTTATTCCCTTTTTTGCGGCATTTTGCC
TTCCTGTTTTTGCTCACCCAGAAACGCTGGTGAAAGTAAAAGATGCTGAAGATCAGTTGGGTGCACGAGT
GGGTTACATCGAACTGGATCTCAACAGCGGTAAGATCCTTGAGAGTTTACGCCCCGAAGAACGTTTTCCA
ATGATGAGCACTTTTAAAGTTCTGCTATGTGGCGCGGTATTATCCCGTATTGACGCCGGGCAAGAGCAAC
TCGGTCGCCGCATACACTATTCTCAGAATGACTTGGTTGAGTACTCACCAGTCACAGAAAAGCATCTCAC
GGATGGCATGACAGTAAGAGAATTATGCAGTGCTGCCATAACCATGAGTGATAACACTGCGGCCAACTTA
CTTCTGGCAACGATCGGAGGACCGAAGGAGCTAACCGCTTTTTTGCACAACATGGGGGATCATGTAACTC
GCCTTGATCGTTGGGAACCGGAGCTGAATGAAGCCATACCAAACGACGAGCGTGACACCACGATGCCTGT
AGCAATGGCAACAACGTTGCGCAAACTATTAACTGGCGAACTACTTACTCTAGCTTCCCGGCAACAATTA
ATAGACTGGATGGAGGCGGATAAAGTTGCAGGATCACTTCTGCGCTCGGCCCTCCCGGCTGGCTGGTTTA
TTGCTGATAAATCTGGAGCCGGTGAGCGTGGGTCTCGCGGTATCATTGCAGCACTGGGGCCAGATGGTAA
GCCCTCCCGCATCGTAGTTATCTACACGACGGGGAGTCAGGCAACTATGGATGAACGAAATAGACAGATC
GCTGAGATAGGTGCCTCACTGATTAAGCATTGGTAAGTGACCAAACAGGAAAAAACCGCCCTTAACATGG
CCCGCTTTATCAGAAGCCAGACATTAACGCTTCTGGAGAAACTCAACGAGCTGGACGCGGATGAACAGGC
AGACATCTGTGAATCGCTTCACGACCACGCTGATGAGCTTTACCGCAGCTGCCTCGCGCGTTTCGGTGAT
GACGGTGAAAACCTCTGATGAGGGCCCAAATGTAATCACCTGGCTCACCTTCGGGTGGGCCTTTCTGCGT
TGCTGGCGTTTTTCCATAGGCTCCGCCCCCCTGACGAGCATCACAAAAATCGATGCTCAAGTCAGAGGTG
GCGAAACCCGACAGGACTATAAAGATACCAGGCGTTTACCCCTGGAAGCTCCCTCGTGCGCTCTCCTGTT
CCGACCCTGCCGCTTACCGGATACCTGTCCGCCTTTCTCCCTTCGGGAAGCGTGGCGCTTTCTCATAGCT
CACGCTGTAGGTATCTCAGTTCGGTGTAGGTCGTTCGCTCCAAGCTGGGCTGTGTGCACGAACCCCCCGT
TCAGCCCGACCGCTGCGCCTTATCCGGTAACTATCGTCTTGAGTCCAACCCGGTAAGACACGACTTATCG
CCACTGGCAGCAGCCACTGGTAACAGGATTAGCAGAGCGAGGTATGTAGGCGGTGCTACAGAGTTCTTGA
AGTGGTGGCCTAACTACGGCTACACTAGAAGAACAGTATTTGGTATCTGCGCTCTGCTGAAGCCAGTTAC
CTCGGAAAAAGAGTTGGTAGCTCTTGATCCGGCAAACAAACCACCGCTGGTAGCGGTGGTTTTTTTGTTT
GCAAGCAGCAGATTACGCGCAGAAAAAAAGGATCTCAAGAAGATCCTTTGATTTTCTACCGAAGAAAGGC
CCACCCGTGAAGGTGAGCCAGTGAGTTGATTGCAGTCCAGTTACGCTGGAGTCAAGCTTGTAACACGCGG
CCGCTCGGGAAGTTCCTATTCTCTAGCTAGAAAGTATAGGAACTTCAGAGCGCTTTTGAAAACCAAAAGC
GCTCTGATGACGCACTTTCAAAAAACCAAAAACGCACCGGACTGTAACGAGCTACTAAAATATTGCGAAT
ACCGCTTCCACAAACATTGCTCAAAAGTATCTCTTTGCTATATATCTCTGTGCTATATCCCTATATAACC
TACCCATCCACCTTTCGCTCCTTGAACTTGCATCTAAACTCGACCTCTACATTTTTTATGTTTATCTCTA
GTATTACTCTTTAGACAAAAAAATTGTAGTAAGAACTATTCATAGAGTGAATCGAAAACAATACGAAAAT
GTAAACATTTCCTATACGTAGTATATAGAGACAAAATAGAAGAAACCGTTCATAATTTTCTGACCAATGA
AGAATCATCAACGCTATCACTTTCTGTTCACAAAGTATGCGCAATCCACATCGGTATAGAATATAATCGG
GGATGCCTTTATCTTGAAAAAATGCACCCGCAGCTTCGCTAGTAATCAGTAAACGCGGGAAGTGGAGTCA
GGCTTTTTTTATGGAAGAGAAAATAGACACCAAAGTAGCCTTCTTCTAACCTTAACGGACCTACAGTGCA
AAAAGTTATCAAGAGACTGCATTATAGAGCGCACAAAGGAGAAAAAAAGTAATCTAAGATGCTTTGTTAG
AAAAATAGCGCTCTCGGGATGCATTTTTGTAGAACAAAAAAGAAGTATAGATTCTTTGTTGGTAAAATAG
CGCTCTCGCGTTGCATTTCTGTTCTGTAAAAATGCAGCTCAGATTCTTTGTTTGAAAAATTAGCGCTCTC
GCGTTGCATTTTTGTTTTACAAAAATGAAGCACAGATTCTTCGTTGGTAAAATAGCGCTTTCGCGTTGCA
TTTCTGTTCTGTAAAAATGCAGCTCAGATTCTTTGTTTGAAAAATTAGCGCTCTCGCGTTGCATTTTTGT
TCTACAAAATGAAGCACAGATGCTTCGTTACTCGGGTAATAACTGATATAATTAAATTGAAGCTCTAATT
TGTGAGTTTAGTATACATGCATTTACTTATAATACAGTTTTTTAGTTTTGCTGGCCGCATCTTCTCAAAT
ATGCTTCCCAGCCTGCTTTTCTGTAACGTTCACCCTCTACCTTAGCATCCCTTCCCTTTGCAAATAGTCC
TCTTCCAACAATAATAATGTCAGATCCTGTAGAAACCACATCATCCACGGTTCTATACTGTTGACCCAAT
GCATCTCCCTTGTCATCTAAACCCACACCGGGTGTCATAATCAACCAATCGTAACCTTCATCTCTTCCAC
CCATGTCTCTTTGAGCAATAAAGCCGATAACAAAATCTTTGTCGCTCTTCGCAATGTCAACAGTACCCTT
AGTATATTCTCCAGTAGATAGGGAGCCCTTGCATGACAATTCTGCTAACATCAAAAGGCCTCTAGGTTCC
TTTGTTACTTCTTCTGCCGCCTGCTTCAAACCGCTAACAATACCTGGGCCCACCACACCGTGTGCATTCG
TAATGTCTGCCCATTCTGCTATTCTGTATACACCCGCAGAGTACTGCAATTTGACTGTATTACCAATGTC
AGCAAATTTTCTGTCCTCGAAGAGTAAAAAATTGTACTTGGCGGATAATGCCTTTAGCGGCTTAACTGTG
CCCTCCATGGAAAAATCAGTCAAGATATCCACATGTGTTTTTAGTAAACAAATTTTGGGACCTAATGCTT
CAACTAACTCCAGTAATTCCTTGGTGGTACGAACATCCAATGAAGCACACAAGTTTGTTTGCTTTTCGTG
CATGATATTAAATAGCTTGGCAGCAACAGGACTAGGATGAGTAGCAGCACGTTCCTTATATGTAGCTTTC
GACATGATTTATCTTCGTTTCCTGCACGTTTTTGTTCTGTGCAGTTGGGTTAAGAATACTGGGCAATTTC
ATGTTTCTTCAACACTACATATGCGTATATATACCAATCTAAGTCTGTGCTCCTTCCTTCGTTCTTCCTT
CTGTTCGGAGATTACCGAATCAAAA
Features (pLannotate 1.2.2; 13 found; start..end, strand, type, name):
     53..225     -  terminator     CYC1 terminator (fragment): S. cerevisiae CYC1; transcription terminator for CYC1
    290..6124    -  CDS            R1A_SARS2 (fragment) (sequence partly withheld): Experimental evidence at protein level: Swiss-Prot protein existence level 1. [Non-structural protein 10]: Plays a pivotal role in viral transcription by stimulating both nsp14 3'-5' exoribonuclease and nsp16 2'-O-methyltransferase activities. Therefore plays an essential role in viral mRNAs cap methylation. From Severe acute respiratory syndrome coronavirus 2 (2019-nCoV) (SARS-CoV-2).
   6139..6580    -  promoter       GAL1 promoter: S. cerevisiae GAL1; inducible promoter, regulated by Gal4
   6647..6678    +  terminator     tonB terminator: bidirectional E. coli tonB-P14 transcription terminator
   6679..6781    +  promoter       cat promoter: promoter of the E. coli cat gene encoding chloramphenicol acetyltransferase
   6782..7642    +  CDS            AmpR: β-lactamase; bla; confers resistance to ampicillin, carbenicillin, and related antibiotics
   7643..7834    +  CDS            rop: Rop protein, which maintains plasmids at low copy number; rop
   7858..7885    +  terminator     T7Te terminator: phage T7 early transcription terminator
   7897..8484    -  rep_origin     ori: high-copy-number ColE1/pMB1/pBR322/pUC origin of replication
   8506..8535    -  terminator     T3Te terminator: phage T3 early transcription terminator
   8613..9595    +  rep_origin     2μ ori: yeast 2μ plasmid origin of replication
   9678..10481   -  CDS            URA3: orotidine-5'-phosphate decarboxylase, required for uracil biosynthesis; S. cerevisiae URA3; yeast auxotrophic marker, counterselectable with 5-fluoroorotic acid (5-FOA)
  10482..17      -  promoter       URA3 promoter (fragment) (across the origin): S. cerevisiae URA3
