[The description below was written by a language model from this plasmid's Addgene catalogue record and pLannotate feature annotations shown in this document.]
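Description:
pGBW-m4046483 is an episomal yeast expression plasmid carrying the SARS-CoV-2 non-structural protein 3 (nsp3) coding region, and it works as an E. coli–Saccharomyces cerevisiae shuttle vector. In bacteria it replicates from a high-copy ColE1/pUC-type origin and is selected with ampicillin through a β-lactamase gene that the annotation places behind a cat promoter. A short rop annotation lies directly downstream of AmpR, although the catalogue lists the plasmid as high copy. The bacterial modules are insulated by the tonB, T7Te and T3Te terminators. In yeast the 2μ origin supports multicopy maintenance. The URA3 marker, with its own promoter, allows selection in ura3 strains on medium lacking uracil and can be counterselected with 5-FOA.

The payload is a wild-type nsp3 sequence of about 5.8 kb, made by gene synthesis against the NCBI reference protein for this cleavage product of the ORF1ab polyprotein. The feature table labels the open reading frame as a fragment of the replicase polyprotein 1a. The functional text attached to that hit describes nsp10, which reflects the generic polyprotein database entry and not the insert itself. Transcription is driven by the GAL1 promoter, which is induced by galactose through Gal4, and it ends at a CYC1 terminator fragment. The catalogue record states that the backbone adds a C-terminal thrombin-cleavable 6xHis tag. This would allow metal-affinity purification followed by tag removal, but the tag is not separately annotated in the feature table. The construct is intended for inducible production of nsp3 in yeast. The record does not specify any particular downstream use, and the cloning method is listed as unknown apart from mention of a NotI site.
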