Addgene plasmid #153868: pGBW-m4046483
Purpose: Yeast expression plasmid for SARS-CoV-2 nsp3
Depositing lab: Ginkgo Bioworks & Benjie Chen. Depositing organization: Ginkgo Bioworks.
Backbone
  Vector backbone: AmpR; 2u URA3
  Backbone size w/o insert (bp): 4078
  Vector type: Yeast Expression
  Selectable markers: URA3
Growth in bacteria
  Bacterial resistance: Ampicillin, 100 μg/mL
  Growth temperature: 37°C
  Growth strain: DH5alpha
  Copy number: High Copy
Gene/Insert
  Gene/Insert name: SARS-CoV-2 nsp3
  Species: Severe acute respiratory syndrome coronavirus 2
  Insert size (bp): 5834
  Mutation: wt
  Entrez Gene: ORF1ab (a.k.a. GU280_gp01)
  Promoter: pGAL1
  Tag / fusion protein: Cleavable thrombin;6xHIS (C terminal on backbone)
  Cloning method: Unknown
Resource information
  A portion of this plasmid was derived from a plasmid made by: GinkgoBioworks
Depositor comments: NCBI reference sequence: YP_009725299.1. Created by gene synthesis with Not1 site.
How to cite: pGBW-m4046483 was a gift from Ginkgo Bioworks & Benjie Chen (Addgene plasmid # 153868 ; http://n2t.net/addgene:153868 ; RRID:Addgene_153868)
